Addgene plasmid #156903: pD649-HAsp-LRFN3-Fc(DAPA)-AviTag-6xHis
Purpose: Mammalian expression of cell-surface protein extracellular domain fused to Fc(DAPA)-Avi-6xHis. Protein is secreted from cells.
Depositing lab: Chris Garcia. Depositing organization: Stanford University. Publication: A Human IgSF Cell-Surface Interactome Reveals a Complex Network of Protein-Protein Interactions. Wojtowicz WM, Vielmetter J, Fernandes RA, Siepe DH, Eastman CL, Chisholm GB, Cox S, Klock H, Anderson PW, Rue SM, Miller JJ, Glaser SM, Bragstad ML, Vance J, Lam AW, Lesley SA, Zinn K, Garcia KC. Cell. 2020 Aug 20;182(4):1027-1043.e17. doi: 10.1016/j.cell.2020.07.025. PubMed 32822567.
Backbone
  Vector backbone: pD649
  Backbone size w/o insert (bp): 6106
  Vector type: Mammalian Expression
Growth in bacteria
  Bacterial resistance: Ampicillin, 100 μg/mL
  Growth temperature: 37°C
  Growth strain: DH5alpha
  Copy number: High Copy
Gene/Insert
  Gene/Insert name: LRFN3
  Species: H. sapiens (human)
  Insert size (bp): 1569
  Mutation: Fc region of human IgG contains D265A and P329A mutations (DAPA)
  Entrez Gene: LRFN3 (a.k.a. SALM4, FIGLER1, MGC2656)
  Promoter: CMV/SP6
  Tag / fusion protein: Fc(DAPA)-AviTag-6xHis (C terminal on backbone)
  Cloning method: Restriction Enzyme; 5′ cloning site GCGGCCGC (not destroyed); 3′ cloning site GGCGCGCC (not destroyed)
  Sequencing primers: 5′ ATTTAGGTGACACTATAG; 3′ CACGTACCAGTTGAACTTCACC
Resource information
  A portion of this plasmid was derived from a plasmid made by: synthesis by ThermoFisher
Terms and licenses: Academic/Nonprofit Terms; Industry Terms: Not Available to Industry
Depositor comments: Some plasmids in this collection may have an IS4-like element ISVsa5 family transposase upstream of the CMV promoter.
How to cite: pD649-HAsp-LRFN3-Fc(DAPA)-AviTag-6xHis was a gift from Chris Garcia (Addgene plasmid # 156903 ; http://n2t.net/addgene:156903 ; RRID:Addgene_156903)
