[The description below was written by a language model from this plasmid's Addgene catalogue record and pLannotate feature annotations shown in this document.]
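Description:
pD649-HAsp-LRFN3-Fc(DAPA)-AviTag-6xHis is a mammalian expression plasmid, built on the pD649 backbone, for producing the extracellular domain of the human cell-surface protein LRFN3 (also known as SALM4) as a secreted Fc fusion. It is propagated in E. coli at high copy through a ColE1/pUC-type origin and selected with ampicillin via a β-lactamase gene. The full sequence is about 7.7 kb. The feature table also shows an SV40 promoter/EM7 promoter cassette driving a puromycin N-acetyltransferase gene followed by an SV40 poly(A) signal, which would in principle permit puromycin selection of mammalian cells. Short fragments of KanR, lacZα, ble and the f1 origin appear to be backbone remnants rather than functional elements.

Expression is driven by the CMV enhancer and immediate early promoter, followed by a fragment of CMV intron A and an SP6 promoter that could support in vitro transcription and serves as a sequencing primer site. The open reading frame begins with a signal peptide: the name indicates an HA signal peptide, whereas the automated annotation matched this region partially to an IgH signal sequence. The LRFN3 ectodomain follows; it was labelled by homology to the mouse orthologue, but the record gives the species as human. It sits between retained NotI and AscI sites, so the insert is exchangeable. Downstream, the backbone supplies a human IgG1 Fc carrying the D265A and P329A (DAPA) substitutions, which are generally used to reduce Fc effector binding. This is followed by an AviTag for site-specific biotinylation by BirA, a 6xHis tag for metal-affinity purification, and the bGH polyadenylation signal. The plasmid belongs to a collection used to map extracellular interactions among human IgSF cell-surface proteins. The depositor notes that some plasmids in the collection may carry an IS4-like transposase insertion upstream of the CMV promoter; none is annotated here.
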