Features (pLannotate 1.2.2; 21 found; start..end, strand, type, name):
    119..143     -  CDS            KanR (fragment): aminoglycoside phosphotransferase; aph(3')-Ia; confers resistance to kanamycin
    254..842     +  rep_origin     ori: high-copy-number ColE1/pMB1/pBR322/pUC origin of replication
   1067..1084    +  terminator     rrnB T2 terminator (fragment): transcription terminator T2 from the E. coli rrnB gene
   1109..1128    -  CDS            lacZα (fragment): LacZα fragment of β-galactosidase; lacZ fragment
   1584..1600    +  protein_bind   lac operator: The lac repressor binds to the lac operator to inhibit transcription in E. coli. This inhibition can be relieved by adding lactose or isopropyl-β-D-thiogalactopyranoside (IPTG). lac repressor encoded by lacI
   1843..2146    +  enhancer       CMV enhancer: human cytomegalovirus immediate early enhancer
   2147..2350    +  promoter       CMV promoter: human cytomegalovirus (CMV) immediate early promoter
   2486..2529    +  intron         CMV intron (fragment): modified intron A from human cytomegalovirus
   2581..2599    +  promoter       SP6 promoter: promoter for bacteriophage SP6 RNA polymerase
   2603..2640    +  CDS            IgH signal sequence (fragment): signal sequence from the mouse immunoglobulin heavy chain variable region
   2710..4317    +  CDS            Lrfn3 (fragment): LRFN3_MOUSE - Also known as Salm4. Experimental evidence at protein level: Swiss-Prot protein existence level 1. Cell adhesion molecule that mediates homophilic cell-cell adhesion in a Ca(2+)-independent manner. Promotes neurite outgrowth in hippocampal neurons. From Mus musculus (Mouse).
   4333..5010    +  CDS            IGHG1 (fragment): IGHG1_HUMAN - Experimental evidence at protein level: Swiss-Prot protein existence level 1. Constant region of immunoglobulin heavy chains. Immunoglobulins, also known as antibodies, are membrane-bound or secreted glycoproteins produced by B lymphocytes. In the recognition phase of humoral immunity, the membrane-bound immunoglobulins serve as receptors which, upon binding of a specific antigen, trigger the clonal expansion and differentiation of B lymphocytes into immunoglobulins- secreting plasma cells. Secreted immunoglobulins mediate the effector phase of humoral immunity, which results in
   5225..5336    +  polyA_signal   bGH poly(A) signal: bovine growth hormone polyadenylation signal
   5337..5445    +  rep_origin     f1 ori (fragment): f1 bacteriophage origin of replication; arrow indicates direction of (+) strand synthesis
   5459..5788    +  promoter       SV40 promoter: SV40 enhancer and early promoter
   5836..5883    +  promoter       EM7 promoter: synthetic bacterial promoter&nbsp
   5902..6501    +  CDS            PuroR (fragment): puromycin N-acetyltransferase; pac from Streptomyces; confers resistance to puromycin
   6511..6636    +  CDS            ble (fragment): BLE_KLEPN - Experimental evidence at protein level: Swiss-Prot protein existence level 1. Binding protein with a strong affinity to the bleomycin family of antibiotics. Binds to CL990; an antimitotic-antibiotic compound. From Klebsiella pneumoniae.
   6631..6752    +  polyA_signal   SV40 poly(A) signal: SV40 polyadenylation signal
   6805..7665    -  CDS            AmpR: β-lactamase; bla; confers resistance to ampicillin, carbenicillin, and related antibiotics
   7668..89      -  promoter       AmpR promoter (fragment) (across the origin): bla
>Addgene plasmid #156903 | pD649-HAsp-LRFN3-Fc(DAPA)-AviTag-6xHis | addgene full sequence | sequence record 401024 | Addgene NGS Result
TTTCAATATTATTGAAGCATTTATCAGGGTTATTGTCTCATGAGCGGATACATATTTGAATGTATTTAGA
AAAATAAACAAATAGGGGTCAGTGTTACAACCAATTAACCAATTCTGAACATTATCGCGAGCCCATTTAT
ACCTGAATATGGCTCATAACACCCCTTGCTCATGACCAAAATCCCTTAACGTGAGTTACGCGCGCGTCGT
TCCACTGAGCGTCAGACCCCGTAGAAAAGATCAAAGGATCTTCTTGAGATCCTTTTTTTCTGCGCGTAAT
CTGCTGCTTGCAAACAAAAAAACCACCGCTACCAGCGGTGGTTTGTTTGCCGGATCAAGAGCTACCAACT
CTTTTTCCGAAGGTAACTGGCTTCAGCAGAGCGCAGATACCAAATACTGTTCTTCTAGTGTAGCCGTAGT
TAGCCCACCACTTCAAGAACTCTGTAGCACCGCCTACATACCTCGCTCTGCTAATCCTGTTACCAGTGGC
TGCTGCCAGTGGCGATAAGTCGTGTCTTACCGGGTTGGACTCAAGACGATAGTTACCGGATAAGGCGCAG
CGGTCGGGCTGAACGGGGGGTTCGTGCACACAGCCCAGCTTGGAGCGAACGACCTACACCGAACTGAGAT
ACCTACAGCGTGAGCTATGAGAAAGCGCCACGCTTCCCGAAGGGAGAAAGGCGGACAGGTATCCGGTAAG
CGGCAGGGTCGGAACAGGAGAGCGCACGAGGGAGCTTCCAGGGGGAAACGCCTGGTATCTTTATAGTCCT
GTCGGGTTTCGCCACCTCTGACTTGAGCGTCGATTTTTGTGATGCTCGTCAGGGGGGCGGAGCCTATGGA
AAAACGCCAGCAACGCGGCCTTTTTACGGTTCCTGGCCTTTTGCTGGCCTTTTGCTCACATGTTCTTTCC
TGCGTTATCCCCTGATTCTGTGGATAACCGTATTACCGCCTTTGAGTGAGCTGATACCGCTCGCCGCAGC
CGAACGACCGAGCGCAGCGAGTCAGTGAGCGAGGAAGCGGAAGGCGAGAGTAGGGAACTGCCAGGCATCA
AACTAAGCAGAAGGCCCCTGACGGATGGCCTTTTTGCGTTTCTACAAACTCTTTCTGTGTTGTAAAACGA
CGGCCAGTCTTAAGCTCGGGCCCCCTGGGCGGTTCTGATAACGAGTAATCGTTAATCCGCAAATAACGTA
AAAACCCGCTTCGGCGGGTTTTTTTATGGGGGGAGTTTAGGGAAAGAGCATTTGTCAGAATATTTAAGGG
CGCCTGTCACTTTGCTTGATATATGAGAATTATTTAACCTTATAAATGAGAAAAAAGCAACGCACTTTAA
ATAAGATACGTTGCTTTTTCGATTGATGAACACCTATAATTAAACTATTCATCTATTATTTATGATTTTT
TGTATATACAATATTTCTAGTTTGTTAAAGAGAATTAAGAAAATAAATCTCGAAAATAATAAAGGGAAAA
TCAGTTTTTGATATCAAAATTATACATGTCAACGATAATACAAAATATAATACAAACTATAAGATGTTAT
CAGTATTTATTATCATTTAGAATAAATTTTGTGTCGCCCTTAATTGTGAGCGGATAACAATTACGAGCTT
CATGCACAGTGGCGTTGACTCAATATTGGCCATTAGCCATATTATTCATTGGTTATATAGCATAAATCAA
TATTGGCTATTGGCCATTGCATACGTTGTATCTATATCATAATATGTACATTTATATTGGCTCATGTCCA
ATATGACCGCCATGTTGGCATTGATTATTGACTAGTTATTAATAGTAATCAATTACGGGGTCATTAGTTC
ATAGCCCATATATGGAGTTCCGCGTTACATAACTTACGGTAAATGGCCCGCCTGGCTGACCGCCCAACGA
CCCCCGCCCATTGACGTCAATAATGACGTATGTTCCCATAGTAACGCCAATAGGGACTTTCCATTGACGT
CAATGGGTGGAGTATTTACGGTAAACTGCCCACTTGGCAGTACATCAAGTGTATCATATGCCAAGTACGC
CCCCTATTGACGTCAATGACGGTAAATGGCCCGCCTGGCATTATGCCCAGTACATGACCTTATGGGACTT
TCCTACTTGGCAGTACATCTACGTATTAGTCATCGCTATTACCATGGTGATGCGGTTTTGGCAGTACATC
AATGGGCGTGGATAGCGGTTTGACTCACGGGGATTTCCAAGTCTCCACCCCATTGACGTCAATGGGAGTT
TGTTTTGGCACCAAAATCAACGGGACTTTCCAAAATGTCGTAACAACTCCGCCCCATTGACGCAAATGGG
CGGTAGGCGTGTACGGTGGGAGGTCTATATAAGCAGAGCTCGTTTAGTGAACCGTCAGATCGCCTGGAGA
CGCCATCCACGCTGTTTTGACCTCCATAGAAGACACCGGGACCGATCCAGCCTCCGCGGCCGGGAACGGT
GCATTGGAACGCGGATTCCCCGTGCCAAGAGTGACGTAAGTACCGCCTATAGAGTCTATAGGCCCACCCC
CTTGGCTTCGTTAGAACGCGGCTACAATTAATACATAACCTTATGTATCATACACATACGATTTAGGTGA
CACTATAGAATAACATCCACTTTGCCTTTCTCTCCACAGGTGTCCACTCCCAGGTCCAACTGCACCTCGG
TTCTATCGAAAACGCGCCTGCTAGCGCCACCATGAAGACCATCATTGCCCTGAGCTACATCTTCTGCCTG
GTGTTCGCTGCGGCCGCCAGTTCTCCTCCTCAATCTGCCACACCTTCTCCATGTCCTCGGAGATGCAGAT
GCCAGACACAGAGCCTGCCTCTGAGCGTTTTGTGTCCTGGTGCCGGCCTGCTGTTTGTGCCTCCTAGTCT
GGATAGACGGGCCGCTGAACTGAGACTGGCCGACAACTTTATCGCCAGCGTGCGGAGAAGAGATCTGGCC
AATATGACAGGCCTGCTGCACCTGAGCCTGAGCCGGAATACCATTAGACATGTGGCCGCTGGCGCCTTCG
CTGATCTGAGAGCACTTAGAGCCCTGCACCTGGACGGCAACAGACTGACATCTCTCGGAGAGGGCCAGCT
GAGAGGCCTGGTCAATCTGAGACACCTGATCCTGTCCAACAACCAGCTGGCTGCTCTTGCTGCTGGCGCC
CTGGATGATTGTGCCGAGACACTGGAAGATCTGGACCTGAGCTACAACAACCTGGAACAGCTGCCCTGGG
AAGCCCTGGGCAGACTGGGAAATGTGAATACCCTGGGCCTCGACCACAACCTGCTGGCCTCTGTTCCAGC
CGGCGCTTTTAGCAGACTGCACAAGCTGGCCAGACTGGACATGACCAGCAACCGGCTGACCACCATTCCT
CCAGATCCTCTGTTCAGCAGGCTGCCCCTGCTGGCTAGACCTAGAGGATCTCCTGCTTCTGCCCTGGTGC
TGGCTTTTGGCGGAAATCCCCTGCACTGCAACTGCGAACTTGTGTGGCTGCGCAGACTGGCCAGAGAGGA
TGATCTGGAAGCCTGCGCTTCTCCACCAGCTCTCGGCGGCAGATATTTTTGGGCTGTGGGCGAAGAGGAA
TTCGTGTGCGAGCCTCCTGTGGTCACCCACAGATCTCCACCTCTTGCTGTGCCAGCAGGCAGACCAGCTG
CTCTGAGATGTAGAGCCGTGGGCGATCCCGAGCCTAGAGTCAGATGGGTTTCACCCCAAGGCAGACTGCT
GGGCAACAGCAGCAGAGCCAGAGCCTTTCCTAACGGCACCCTGGAACTGCTGGTCACAGAACCTGGCGAC
GGCGGCATCTTTACATGTATCGCCGCTAATGCTGCCGGCGAAGCCACAGCTGCAGTGGAACTTACAGTGG
GCCCTCCACCTCCTCCACAGCTGGCCAATTCTACCAGCTGCGACCCTCCTAGAGATGGCGACCCTGATGC
TCTGACACCTCCTAGTGCTGCCAGCGCCTCTGCCAAAGTGGCTGATACAGGCCCTCCTACCGACAGAGGC
GTGCAAGTGACAGAACATGGCGCTACAGCTGCACTGGTGCAGTGGCCCGACCAAAGACCTATTCCTGGCA
TCAGAATGTACCAGATCCAGTACAACAGCTCCGCCGACGACATCCTGGTGTACAGAATGATCCCCGCCGA
GTCCAGAAGCTTCCTGCTGACTGATCTGGCCTCCGGCAGAACCTACGATCTGTGTGTGCTGGCCGTGTAC
GAGGATTCTGCCACAGGACTGACCGCCACAAGACCTGTGGGATGCGCCAGATTTTCCACCGAGCCAGCTC
TCAGACCTTGTGGCGCTCCTCACGCTCCATTTCTCGGCGGAACAATGGGCGCGCCGGGCGGCGACAAGAC
CCACACCTGCCCCCCCTGCCCAGCTCCAGAACTGCTGGGAGGGCCTTCCGTGTTCCTGTTCCCCCCCAAG
CCCAAGGACACCCTGATGATCAGCAGGACCCCCGAGGTGACCTGCGTGGTGGTGGCCGTGTCCCACGAGG
ACCCAGAGGTGAAGTTCAACTGGTACGTGGACGGCGTGGAGGTGCACAACGCCAAGACCAAGCCCAGAGA
GGAGCAGTACAACAGCACCTACAGGGTGGTGTCCGTGCTGACCGTGCTGCACCAGGACTGGCTGAACGGC
AAAGAATACAAGTGCAAAGTCTCCAACAAGGCCCTGGCTGCCCCAATCGAAAAGACAATCAGCAAGGCCA
AGGGCCAGCCACGGGAGCCCCAGGTGTACACCCTGCCCCCCAGCCGGGAGGAGATGACCAAGAACCAGGT
GTCCCTGACCTGTCTGGTGAAGGGCTTCTACCCCAGCGATATCGCCGTGGAGTGGGAGAGCAACGGCCAG
CCCGAGAACAACTACAAGACCACCCCCCCAGTGCTGGACAGCGACGGCAGCTTCTTCCTGTACAGCAAGC
TGACCGTGGACAAGTCCAGGTGGCAGCAGGGCAACGTGTTCAGCTGCAGCGTGATGCACGAGGCCCTGCA
CAACCACTACACCCAGAAGTCCCTGAGCCTGAGCCCCGGCGGCAGCGGTCTTAATGATATTTTCGAGGCT
CAGAAGATTGAGTGGCATGAACACCACCACCATCACCACTAAGGCCGGCCTGTAGTCACTGGCACAACGC
GTTACCCGGTAAGCCAATCGGGTATACACGGTCGTCATACTGCAGACAGGGTTCTTCTACTTTGCAAGAT
AGTCTTGAGTAGTAAAATAAATAGATAGAGAAAATCAGCCTCGACTGTGCCTTCTAGTTGCCAGCCATCT
GTTGTTTGCCCCTCCCCCGTGCCTTCCTTGACCCTGGAAGGTGCCACTCCCACTGTCCTTTCCTAATAAA
ATGAGGAAATTGCATCACAACACTCAACCCTATCTCGGTCTATTCTTTTGATTTATAAGGGATTTTGCCG
ATTTCGGCCTATTGGTTAAAAAATGAGCTGATTTAACAAAAATTTAACGCGAATTAATTCTGTGGAATGT
GTGTCAGTTAGGGTGTGGAAAGTCCCCAGGCTCCCCAGCAGGCAGAAGTATGCAAAGCATGCATCTCAAT
TAGTCAGCAACCAGGTGTGGAAAGTCCCCAGGCTCCCCAGCAGGCAGAAGTATGCAAAGCATGCATCTCA
ATTAGTCAGCAACCATAGTCCCGCCCCTAACTCCGCCCATCCCGCCCCTAACTCCGCCCAGTTCCGCCCA
TTCTCCGCCCCATGGCTGACTAATTTTTTTTATTTATGCAGAGGCCGAGGCCGCCTCTGCCTCTGAGCTA
TTCCAGAAGTAGTGAGGAGGCTTTTTTGGAGGCCTAGGCTTTTGCAAAAAGCTCCCGGGAGCTTGTATAT
CCATTTTCGGATCTGATCAGCACGTGTTGACAATTAATCATCGGCATAGTATATCGGCATAGTATAATAC
GACAAGGTGAGGAACTAAACCATGACCGAGTACAAGCCCACGGTGCGCCTCGCCACCCGCGACGACGTCC
CCAGGGCCGTACGCACCCTCGCCGCCGCGTTCGCCGACTACCCCGCCACGCGCCACACCGTCGATCCGGA
CCGCCACATCGAGCGGGTCACCGAGCTGCAAGAACTCTTCCTCACGCGCGTCGGGCTCGACATCGGCAAG
GTGTGGGTCGCGGACGACGGCGCCGCGGTGGCGGTCTGGACCACGCCGGAGAGCGTCGAAGCGGGGGCGG
TGTTCGCCGAGATCGGCCCGCGCATGGCCGAGTTGAGCGGTTCCCGGCTGGCCGCGCAGCAACAGATGGA
AGGCCTCCTGGCGCCGCACCGGCCCAAGGAGCCCGCGTGGTTCCTGGCCACCGTCGGCGTCTCGCCCGAC
CACCAGGGCAAGGGTCTGGGCAGCGCCGTCGTGCTCCCCGGAGTGGAGGCGGCCGAGCGCGCCGGGGTGC
CCGCCTTCCTGGAGACATCCGCGCCCCGCAACCTCCCCTTCTACGAGCGGCTCGGCTTCACCGTCACCGC
CGACGTCGAGGTGCCCGAAGGACCGCGCACCTGGTGCATGACCCGCAAGCCCGGTGCCTGACACGTGCTA
CGAGATTTCGATTCCACCGCCGCCTTCTATGAAAGGTTGGGCTTCGGAATCGTTTTCCGGGACGCCGGCT
GGATGATCCTCCAGCGCGGGGATCTCATGCTGGAGTTCTTCGCCCACCCCAACTTGTTTATTGCAGCTTA
TAATGGTTACAAATAAAGCAATAGCATCACAAATTTCACAAATAAAGCATTTTTTTCACTGCATTCTAGT
TGTGGTTTGTCCAAACTCATCAATGTATCTTATCATGTCTGTATACCGTCGACCTCTAGCTAGAGCTTGG
CGTAATCATGGTCATTACCAATGCTTAATCAGTGAGGCACCTATCTCAGCGATCTGTCTATTTCGTTCAT
CCATAGTTGCCTGACTCCCCGTCGTGTAGATAACTACGATACGGGAGGGCTTACCATCTGGCCCCAGCGC
TGCGATGATACCGCGAGAACCACGCTCACCGGCTCCGGATTTATCAGCAATAAACCAGCCAGCCGGAAGG
GCCGAGCGCAGAAGTGGTCCTGCAACTTTATCCGCCTCCATCCAGTCTATTAATTGTTGCCGGGAAGCTA
GAGTAAGTAGTTCGCCAGTTAATAGTTTGCGCAACGTTGTTGCCATCGCTACAGGCATCGTGGTGTCACG
CTCGTCGTTTGGTATGGCTTCATTCAGCTCCGGTTCCCAACGATCAAGGCGAGTTACATGATCCCCCATG
TTGTGCAAAAAAGCGGTTAGCTCCTTCGGTCCTCCGATCGTTGTCAGAAGTAAGTTGGCCGCAGTGTTAT
CACTCATGGTTATGGCAGCACTGCATAATTCTCTTACTGTCATGCCATCCGTAAGATGCTTTTCTGTGAC
TGGTGAGTACTCAACCAAGTCATTCTGAGAATAGTGTATGCGGCGACCGAGTTGCTCTTGCCCGGCGTCA
ATACGGGATAATACCGCGCCACATAGCAGAACTTTAAAAGTGCTCATCATTGGAAAACGTTCTTCGGGGC
GAAAACTCTCAAGGATCTTACCGCTGTTGAGATCCAGTTCGATGTAACCCACTCGTGCACCCAACTGATC
TTCAGCATCTTTTACTTTCACCAGCGTTTCTGGGTGAGCAAAAACAGGAAGGCAAAATGCCGCAAAAAAG
GGAATAAGGGCGACACGGAAATGTTGAATACTCATATTCTTCCTT
