>Addgene plasmid #156903 | pD649-HAsp-LRFN3-Fc(DAPA)-AviTag-6xHis | depositor partial sequence | sequence record 302916 | insert (extracellular domain)
AGTTCTCCTCCTCAATCTGCCACACCTTCTCCATGTCCTCGGAGATGCAGATGCCAGACACAGAGCCTGC
CTCTGAGCGTTTTGTGTCCTGGTGCCGGCCTGCTGTTTGTGCCTCCTAGTCTGGATAGACGGGCCGCTGA
ACTGAGACTGGCCGACAACTTTATCGCCAGCGTGCGGAGAAGAGATCTGGCCAATATGACAGGCCTGCTG
CACCTGAGCCTGAGCCGGAATACCATTAGACATGTGGCCGCTGGCGCCTTCGCTGATCTGAGAGCACTTA
GAGCCCTGCACCTGGACGGCAACAGACTGACATCTCTCGGAGAGGGCCAGCTGAGAGGCCTGGTCAATCT
GAGACACCTGATCCTGTCCAACAACCAGCTGGCTGCTCTTGCTGCTGGCGCCCTGGATGATTGTGCCGAG
ACACTGGAAGATCTGGACCTGAGCTACAACAACCTGGAACAGCTGCCCTGGGAAGCCCTGGGCAGACTGG
GAAATGTGAATACCCTGGGCCTCGACCACAACCTGCTGGCCTCTGTTCCAGCCGGCGCTTTTAGCAGACT
GCACAAGCTGGCCAGACTGGACATGACCAGCAACCGGCTGACCACCATTCCTCCAGATCCTCTGTTCAGC
AGGCTGCCCCTGCTGGCTAGACCTAGAGGATCTCCTGCTTCTGCCCTGGTGCTGGCTTTTGGCGGAAATC
CCCTGCACTGCAACTGCGAACTTGTGTGGCTGCGCAGACTGGCCAGAGAGGATGATCTGGAAGCCTGCGC
TTCTCCACCAGCTCTCGGCGGCAGATATTTTTGGGCTGTGGGCGAAGAGGAATTCGTGTGCGAGCCTCCT
GTGGTCACCCACAGATCTCCACCTCTTGCTGTGCCAGCAGGCAGACCAGCTGCTCTGAGATGTAGAGCCG
TGGGCGATCCCGAGCCTAGAGTCAGATGGGTTTCACCCCAAGGCAGACTGCTGGGCAACAGCAGCAGAGC
CAGAGCCTTTCCTAACGGCACCCTGGAACTGCTGGTCACAGAACCTGGCGACGGCGGCATCTTTACATGT
ATCGCCGCTAATGCTGCCGGCGAAGCCACAGCTGCAGTGGAACTTACAGTGGGCCCTCCACCTCCTCCAC
AGCTGGCCAATTCTACCAGCTGCGACCCTCCTAGAGATGGCGACCCTGATGCTCTGACACCTCCTAGTGC
TGCCAGCGCCTCTGCCAAAGTGGCTGATACAGGCCCTCCTACCGACAGAGGCGTGCAAGTGACAGAACAT
GGCGCTACAGCTGCACTGGTGCAGTGGCCCGACCAAAGACCTATTCCTGGCATCAGAATGTACCAGATCC
AGTACAACAGCTCCGCCGACGACATCCTGGTGTACAGAATGATCCCCGCCGAGTCCAGAAGCTTCCTGCT
GACTGATCTGGCCTCCGGCAGAACCTACGATCTGTGTGTGCTGGCCGTGTACGAGGATTCTGCCACAGGA
CTGACCGCCACAAGACCTGTGGGATGCGCCAGATTTTCCACCGAGCCAGCTCTCAGACCTTGTGGCGCTC
CTCACGCTCCATTTCTCGGCGGAACAATG
